>Addgene plasmid #198667 | pEM.H02L | addgene full sequence | sequence record 393294 | Addgene NGS Result
GACCCTGTCAGACCAAGTTTACTCATATATACTTTAGATTGATTTAAAACTTCATTTTTAATTTAAAAGG
ATCTAGGTGAAGATCCTTTTTGATAATCTCATGAACAATAAAACTGTCTGCTTACATAAACAGTAATACA
AGGGGTGTTATGAGCCATATTCAACGGGAAACGTCTTGCTCTAGGCCGCGATTAAATTCCAACATGGATG
CTGATTTATATGGGTATAAATGGGCTCGCGATAATGTCGGGCAATCAGGTGCGACAATCTATCGATTGTA
TGGGAAGCCCGATGCGCCAGAGTTGTTTCTGAAACATGGCAAAGGTAGCGTTGCCAATGATGTTACAGAT
GAGATGGTCAGACTAAACTGGCTGACGGAATTTATGCCTCTTCCGACCATCAAGCATTTTATCCGTACTC
CTGATGATGCATGGTTACTCACCACTGCGATCCCCGGGAAAACAGCATTCCAGGTATTAGAAGAATATCC
TGATTCAGGTGAAAATATTGTTGATGCGCTGGCAGTGTTCCTGCGCCGGTTGCATTCGATTCCTGTTTGT
AATTGTCCTTTTAACAGCGATCGCGTATTTCGACTCGCTCAGGCGCAATCACGAATGAATAACGGTTTGG
TTGATGCGAGTGATTTTGATGACGAGCGTAATGGCTGGCCTGTTGAACAAGTCTGGAAAGAAATGCATAA
ACTTTTGCCATTCTCACCGGATTCAGTCGTCACTCATGGTGATTTCTCACTTGATAACCTTATTTTTGAC
GAGGGGAAATTAATAGGTTGTATTGATGTTGGACGAGTCGGAATCGCAGACCGATACCAGGATCTTGCCA
TCCTATGGAACTGCCTCGGTGAGTTTTCTCCTTCATTACAGAAACGGCTTTTTCAAAAATATGGTATTGA
TAATCCTGATATGAATAAATTGCAGTTTCATTTGATGCTCGATGAGTTTTTCTAAGAATTAATTCATGAC
CAAAATCCCTTAACGTGAGTTTTCGTTCCACTGAGCGTCAGACCCCGTAGAAAAGATCAAAGGATCTTCT
TGAGATCCTTTTTTTCTGCGCGTAATCTGCTGCTTGCAAACAAAAAAACCACCGCTACCAGCGGTGGTTT
GTTTGCCGGATCAAGAGCTACCAACTCTTTTTCCGAAGGTAACTGGCTTCAGCAGAGCGCAGATACCAAA
TACTGTTCTTCTAGTGTAGCCGTAGTTAGGCCACCACTTCAAGAACTCTGTAGCACCGCCTACATACCTC
GCTCTGCTAATCCTGTTACCAGTGGCTGCTGCCAGTGGCGATAAGTCGTGTCTTACCGGGTTGGACTCAA
GACGATAGTTACCGGATAAGGCGCAGCGGTCGGGCTGAACGGGGGGTTCGTGCACACAGCCCAGCTTGGA
GCGAACGACCTACACCGAACTGAGATACCTACAGCGTGAGCTATGAGAAAGCGCCACGCTTCCCGAAGGG
AGAAAGGCGGACAGGTATCCGGTAAGCGGCAGGGTCGGAACAGGAGAGCGCACGAGGGAGCTTCCAGGGG
GAAACGCCTGGTATCTTTATAGTCCTGTCGGGTTTCGCCACCTCTGACTTGAGCGTCGATTTTTGTGATG
CTCGTCAGGGGGGCGGAGCCTATGGAAAAACGCCAGCAACGCGGCCTTTTTACGGTTCCTGGCCTTTTGC
TGGCCTTTTGCTCACATGTTCTTTCCTGCGTTATCCCCTGATTCTGTGGATAACCGTATTACCGCCTTTG
AGTGAGCTGATACCGCTCGCCGCAGCCGAACGACCGAGCGCAGCGAGTCAGTGAGCGAGGAAGCGGAAGA
GCGCCCAATACGCAAACCGCCTCTCCCCGCGCGTTGGCCGATTCTGGTCTCCTGCCGGAGCAGGATGAGG
AGAAATAGTACCACATGTATATATCCATTACAAAAAGGTTTATATACAATTACAATAGACCCTTGTTGGG
GTTTCTGAAAAAAGAAGTAGTCGATGCCATCGGCAATAATACGGAATTACGAGAAACACAATCCCGATCC
TTTTTTGGGTAATTACTTCACCGATTCTACCGATTTATCATGCCAAAAAAAATTCACCGTGGGTTCTAGA
AGTGCCCTTTGAGGATTGTAGCCACTCTAACCCACACGGCCTCCTTACTAGCTGACTAAGGTGACAAAAC
CGCAAGGACTGGAAAGTCGCCACTCATCTGAAAATTCTCAAGTTTTTCACTACTGAGTTTATGCTTTCGA
ATTTTTTTGTTCGGTAATAGCACGGCGGTTCGATTCAATTCCGCCGCTCCGAGCGATGCTCCGCAAAACT
CAGTAATAAGCTTTCTGATGGTTCACCCCTTTTTTAGCACGCGGGGTGTAACTCAACAGAAAAATGTGCC
ATAGAACAAGACTAGGCACTAAGA
Features (pLannotate 1.2.2; 3 found; start..end, strand, type, name):
    150..965     +  CDS            KanR: aminoglycoside phosphotransferase; aph(3')-Ia; confers resistance to kanamycin in bacteria or G418 (Geneticin®) in eukaryotes
   1050..1638    +  rep_origin     ori: high-copy-number ColE1/pMB1/pBR322/pUC origin of replication
   1821..1864    +  CDS            lacI (fragment): lac repressor; lacI; The lac repressor binds to the lac operator to inhibit transcription in E. coli. This inhibition can be relieved by adding lactose or isopropyl-β-D-thiogalactopyranoside (IPTG).
