[The description below was written by a language model from this plasmid's Addgene catalogue record and pLannotate feature annotations shown in this document.]
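Description:
pEM.H02L is a small (about 2.4 kb) part plasmid from the Easy-MISE (Easy Modular Integrative fuSion-ready Expression) toolkit, a synthetic biology collection designed to speed up the construction of heterologous production pathways in Saccharomyces cerevisiae. It is built on the pGA-blue backbone and is maintained in E. coli only. The annotated features are a kanamycin resistance gene (aph(3')-Ia aminoglycoside phosphotransferase) for selection and a high-copy ColE1/pUC-type origin of replication. A short lacI fragment is also detected, which is most likely a remnant of backbone sequence rather than a functional repressor. No yeast origin of replication, yeast selection marker, promoter or terminator is annotated.

The recorded insert is XI2_UP, a S. cerevisiae-derived sequence. The feature table does not annotate it, so it presumably lies in the unannotated stretch outside the resistance gene and origin. The name and the integrative nature of the toolkit suggest that it serves as the upstream homology arm for a chromosomal integration locus designated XI2, intended to be paired with a matching downstream arm so that assembled expression cassettes can be targeted into the yeast genome by homologous recombination. However, the record does not state this explicitly, nor does it give the coordinates or length of the arm. The depositor notes that the plasmid was made by Golden Gate assembly, in keeping with its role as a modular donor part to be combined with other toolkit elements, although the specific Type IIS enzyme sites and overhangs are not recorded.
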