Addgene plasmid #198667: pEM.H02L
Purpose: An Easy Modular Integrative fuSion-ready Expression toolkit (Easy-MISE toolkit) for fast engineering of heterologous productions in Saccharomyces cerevisiae
Depositing lab: Paola Branduardi. Depositing organization: Universita degli Studi di Milano-Bicocca. Publication: Easy Modular Integrative fuSion-ready Expression (Easy-MISE) Toolkit for Fast Engineering of Heterologous Productions in Saccharomyces cerevisiae. Maestroni L, Butti P, Milanesi R, Pagliari S, Campone L, Serra I, Branduardi P. ACS Synth Biol. 2023 Apr 14. doi: 10.1021/acssynbio.3c00015. PubMed 37058502.
Backbone
  Vector backbone: pGA-blue
  Backbone manufacturer: IndBioTech Lab
  Vector type: Yeast Expression, Synthetic Biology
Growth in bacteria
  Bacterial resistance: Kanamycin, 50 μg/mL
  Growth temperature: 37°C
  Growth strain: DH5alpha
  Copy number: High Copy
Gene/Insert
  Gene/Insert name: XI2_UP
  Species: S. cerevisiae (budding yeast)
  Cloning method: Unknown
Terms and licenses: Academic/Nonprofit Terms; Industry Terms: Not Available to Industry
Depositor comments: Cloning Method: Goldon Gate Assembly
How to cite: pEM.H02L was a gift from Paola Branduardi (Addgene plasmid # 198667 ; http://n2t.net/addgene:198667 ; RRID:Addgene_198667)
